>Addgene plasmid #87389 | p426_Cas9_gRNA-SAP155b | depositor full sequence | sequence record 170414 | p426_Cas9_gRNA-SAP155b sequence 11117 bps
GACGAAAGGGCCTCGTGATACGCCTATTTTTATAGGTTAATGTCATGATAATAATGGTTTCTTAGTATGA
TCCAATATCAAAGGAAATGATAGCATTGAAGGATGAGACTAATCCAATTGAGGAGTGGCAGCATATAGAA
CAGCTAAAGGGTAGTGCTGAAGGAAGCATACGATACCCCGCATGGAATGGGATAATATCACAGGAGGTAC
TAGACTACCTTTCATCCTACATAAATAGACGCATATAAGTACGCATTTAAGCATAAACACGCACTATGCC
GTTCTTCTCATGTATATATATATACAGGCAACACGCAGATATAGGTGCGACGTGAACAGTGAGCTGTATG
TGCGCAGCTCGCGTTGCATTTTCGGAAGCGCTCGTTTTCGGAAACGCTTTGAAGTTCCTATTCCGAAGTT
CCTATTCTCTAGAAAGTATAGGAACTTCAGAGCGCTTTTGAAAACCAAAAGCGCTCTGAAGACGCACTTT
CAAAAAACCAAAAACGCACCGGACTGTAACGAGCTACTAAAATATTGCGAATACCGCTTCCACAAACATT
GCTCAAAAGTATCTCTTTGCTATATATCTCTGTGCTATATCCCTATATAACCTACCCATCCACCTTTCGC
TCCTTGAACTTGCATCTAAACTCGACCTCTACATTTTTTATGTTTATCTCTAGTATTACTCTTTAGACAA
AAAAATTGTAGTAAGAACTATTCATAGAGTGAATCGAAAACAATACGAAAATGTAAACATTTCCTATACG
TAGTATATAGAGACAAAATAGAAGAAACCGTTCATAATTTTCTGACCAATGAAGAATCATCAACGCTATC
ACTTTCTGTTCACAAAGTATGCGCAATCCACATCGGTATAGAATATAATCGGGGATGCCTTTATCTTGAA
AAAATGCACCCGCAGCTTCGCTAGTAATCAGTAAACGCGGGAAGTGGAGTCAGGCTTTTTTTATGGAAGA
GAAAATAGACACCAAAGTAGCCTTCTTCTAACCTTAACGGACCTACAGTGCAAAAAGTTATCAAGAGACT
GCATTATAGAGCGCACAAAGGAGAAAAAAAGTAATCTAAGATGCTTTGTTAGAAAAATAGCGCTCTCGGG
ATGCATTTTTGTAGAACAAAAAAGAAGTATAGATTCTTTGTTGGTAAAATAGCGCTCTCGCGTTGCATTT
CTGTTCTGTAAAAATGCAGCTCAGATTCTTTGTTTGAAAAATTAGCGCTCTCGCGTTGCATTTTTGTTTT
ACAAAAATGAAGCACAGATTCTTCGTTGGTAAAATAGCGCTTTCGCGTTGCATTTCTGTTCTGTAAAAAT
GCAGCTCAGATTCTTTGTTTGAAAAATTAGCGCTCTCGCGTTGCATTTTTGTTCTACAAAATGAAGCACA
GATGCTTCGTTCAGGTGGCACTTTTCGGGGAAATGTGCGCGGAACCCCTATTTGTTTATTTTTCTAAATA
CATTCAAATATGTATCCGCTCATGAGACAATAACCCTGATAAATGCTTCAATAATATTGAAAAAGGAAGA
GTATGAGTATTCAACATTTCCGTGTCGCCCTTATTCCCTTTTTTGCGGCATTTTGCCTTCCTGTTTTTGC
TCACCCAGAAACGCTGGTGAAAGTAAAAGATGCTGAAGATCAGTTGGGTGCACGAGTGGGTTACATCGAA
CTGGATCTCAACAGCGGTAAGATCCTTGAGAGTTTTCGCCCCGAAGAACGTTTTCCAATGATGAGCACTT
TTAAAGTTCTGCTATGTGGCGCGGTATTATCCCGTATTGACGCCGGGCAAGAGCAACTCGGTCGCCGCAT
ACACTATTCTCAGAATGACTTGGTTGAGTACTCACCAGTCACAGAAAAGCATCTTACGGATGGCATGACA
GTAAGAGAATTATGCAGTGCTGCCATAACCATGAGTGATAACACTGCGGCCAACTTACTTCTGACAACGA
TCGGAGGACCGAAGGAGCTAACCGCTTTTTTGCACAACATGGGGGATCATGTAACTCGCCTTGATCGTTG
GGAACCGGAGCTGAATGAAGCCATACCAAACGACGAGCGTGACACCACGATGCCTGTAGCAATGGCAACA
ACGTTGCGCAAACTATTAACTGGCGAACTACTTACTCTAGCTTCCCGGCAACAATTAATAGACTGGATGG
AGGCGGATAAAGTTGCAGGACCACTTCTGCGCTCGGCCCTTCCGGCTGGCTGGTTTATTGCTGATAAATC
TGGAGCCGGTGAGCGTGGGTCTCGCGGTATCATTGCAGCACTGGGGCCAGATGGTAAGCCCTCCCGTATC
GTAGTTATCTACACGACGGGGAGTCAGGCAACTATGGATGAACGAAATAGACAGATCGCTGAGATAGGTG
CCTCACTGATTAAGCATTGGTAACTGTCAGACCAAGTTTACTCATATATACTTTAGATTGATTTAAAACT
TCATTTTTAATTTAAAAGGATCTAGGTGAAGATCCTTTTTGATAATCTCATGACCAAAATCCCTTAACGT
GAGTTTTCGTTCCACTGAGCGTCAGACCCCGTAGAAAAGATCAAAGGATCTTCTTGAGATCCTTTTTTTC
TGCGCGTAATCTGCTGCTTGCAAACAAAAAAACCACCGCTACCAGCGGTGGTTTGTTTGCCGGATCAAGA
GCTACCAACTCTTTTTCCGAAGGTAACTGGCTTCAGCAGAGCGCAGATACCAAATACTGTCCTTCTAGTG
TAGCCGTAGTTAGGCCACCACTTCAAGAACTCTGTAGCACCGCCTACATACCTCGCTCTGCTAATCCTGT
TACCAGTGGCTGCTGCCAGTGGCGATAAGTCGTGTCTTACCGGGTTGGACTCAAGACGATAGTTACCGGA
TAAGGCGCAGCGGTCGGGCTGAACGGGGGGTTCGTGCACACAGCCCAGCTTGGAGCGAACGACCTACACC
GAACTGAGATACCTACAGCGTGAGCTATGAGAAAGCGCCACGCTTCCCGAAGGGAGAAAGGCGGACAGGT
ATCCGGTAAGCGGCAGGGTCGGAACAGGAGAGCGCACGAGGGAGCTTCCAGGGGGAAACGCCTGGTATCT
TTATAGTCCTGTCGGGTTTCGCCACCTCTGACTTGAGCGTCGATTTTTGTGATGCTCGTCAGGGGGGCGG
AGCCTATGGAAAAACGCCAGCAACGCGGCCTTTTTACGGTTCCTGGCCTTTTGCTGGCCTTTTGCTCACA
TGTTCTTTCCTGCGTTATCCCCTGATTCTGTGGATAACCGTATTACCGCCTTTGAGTGAGCTGATACCGC
TCGCCGCAGCCGAACGACCGAGCGCAGCGAGTCAGTGAGCGAGGAAGCGGAAGAGCGCCCAATACGCAAA
CCGCCTCTCCCCGCGCGTTGGCCGATTCATTAATGCAGCTGGCACGACAGGTTTCCCGACTGGAAAGCGG
GCAGTGAGCGCAACGCAATTAATGTGAGTTACCTCACTCATTAGGCACCCCAGGCTTTACACTTTATGCT
TCCGGCTCCTATGTTGTGTGGAATTGTGAGCGGATAACAATTTCACACAGGAAACAGCTATGACCATGAT
TACGCCAAGCGCGCAATTAACCCTCACTAAAGGGAACAAAAGCTGGAGCTAGTATACTCTTTCTTCAACA
ATTAAATACTCTCGGTAGCCAAGTTGGTTTAAGGCGCAAGACTGTAATTTATCACTACGAAATCTTGAGA
TCGGGCGTTCGACTCGCCCCCGGGAGAGATGGCCGGCATGGTCCCAGCCTCCTCGCTGGCGCCGGCTGGG
CAACACCTTCGGGTGGCGAATGGGACTTTGGTTTTCATACTGGGGCCGCGTTTTAGAGCTAGAAATAGCA
AGTTAAAATAAGGCTAGTCCGTTATCAACTTGAAAAAGTGGCACCGAGTCGGTGCTTTTTTTATTTTTTG
TCACTATTGTTATGTAAAATGCCACCTCTGACAGTATGGAACGCAAACTTCTGTCTAGTGGATAGTCGAC
ATCCTTTTGTTGTTTCCGGGTGTACAATATGGACTTCCTCTTTTCTGGCAACCAAACCCATACATCGGGA
TTCCTATAATACCTTCGTTGGTCTCCCTAACATGTAGGTGGCGGAGGGGAGATATACAATAGAACAGATA
CCAGACAAGACATAATGGGCTAAACAAGACTACACCAATTACACTGCCTCATTGATGGTGGTACATAACG
AACTAATACTGTAGCCCTAGACTTGATAGCCATCATCATATCGAAGTTTCACTACCCTTTTTCCATTTGC
CATCTATTGAAGTAATAATAGGCGCATGCAACTTCTTTTCTTTTTTTTTCTTTTCTCTCTCCCCCGTTGT
TGTCTCACCATATCCGCAATGACAAAAAAATGATGGAAGACACTAAAGGAAAAAATTAACGACAAAGACA
GCACCAACAGATGTCGTTGTTCCAGAGCTGATGAGGGGTATCTCGAAGCACACGAAACTTTTTCCTTCCT
TCATTCACGCACACTACTCTCTAATGAGCAACGGTATACGGCCTTCCTTCCAGTTACTTGAATTTGAAAT
AAAAAAAAGTTTGCTGTCTTGCTATCAAGTATAAATAGACCTGCAATTATTAATCTTTTGTTTCCTCGTC
ATTGTTCTCGTTCCCTTTCTTCCTTGTTTCTTTTTCTGCACAATATTTCAAGCTATACCAAGCATACAAT
CAACTTGGAAAAAAATGGACAAGAAGTACTCCATTGGGCTCGATATCGGCACAAACAGCGTCGGTTGGGC
CGTCATTACGGACGAGTACAAGGTGCCGAGCAAAAAATTCAAAGTTCTGGGCAATACCGATCGCCACAGC
ATAAAGAAGAACCTCATTGGCGCCCTCCTGTTCGACTCCGGGGAGACGGCCGAAGCCACGCGGCTCAAAA
GAACAGCACGGCGCAGATATACCCGCAGAAAGAATCGGATCTGCTACCTGCAGGAGATCTTTAGTAATGA
GATGGCTAAGGTGGATGACTCTTTCTTCCATAGGCTGGAGGAGTCCTTTTTGGTGGAGGAGGATAAAAAG
CACGAGCGCCACCCAATCTTTGGCAATATCGTGGACGAGGTGGCGTACCATGAAAAGTACCCAACCATAT
ATCATCTGAGGAAGAAGCTTGTAGACAGTACTGATAAGGCTGACTTGCGGTTGATCTATCTCGCGCTGGC
GCATATGATCAAATTTCGGGGACACTTCCTCATCGAGGGGGACCTGAACCCAGACAACAGCGATGTCGAC
AAACTCTTTATCCAACTGGTTCAGACTTACAATCAGCTTTTCGAAGAGAACCCGATCAACGCATCCGGAG
TTGACGCCAAAGCAATCCTGAGCGCTAGGCTGTCCAAATCCCGGCGGCTCGAAAACCTCATCGCACAGCT
CCCTGGGGAGAAGAAGAACGGCCTGTTTGGTAATCTTATCGCCCTGTCACTCGGGCTGACCCCCAACTTT
AAATCTAACTTCGACCTGGCCGAAGATGCCAAGCTTCAACTGAGCAAAGACACCTACGATGATGATCTCG
ACAATCTGCTGGCCCAGATCGGCGACCAGTACGCAGACCTTTTTTTGGCGGCAAAGAACCTGTCAGACGC
CATTCTGCTGAGTGATATTCTGCGAGTGAACACGGAGATCACCAAAGCTCCGCTGAGCGCTAGTATGATC
AAGCGCTATGATGAGCACCACCAAGACTTGACTTTGCTGAAGGCCCTTGTCAGACAGCAACTGCCTGAGA
AGTACAAGGAAATTTTCTTCGATCAGTCTAAAAATGGCTACGCCGGATACATTGACGGCGGAGCAAGCCA
GGAGGAATTTTACAAATTTATTAAGCCCATCTTGGAAAAAATGGACGGCACCGAGGAGCTGCTGGTAAAG
CTTAACAGAGAAGATCTGTTGCGCAAACAGCGCACTTTCGACAATGGAAGCATCCCCCACCAGATTCACC
TGGGCGAACTGCACGCTATCCTCAGGCGGCAAGAGGATTTCTACCCCTTTTTGAAAGATAACAGGGAAAA
GATTGAGAAAATCCTCACATTTCGGATACCCTACTATGTAGGCCCCCTCGCCCGGGGAAATTCCAGATTC
GCGTGGATGACTCGCAAATCAGAAGAGACCATCACTCCCTGGAACTTCGAGGAAGTCGTGGATAAGGGGG
CCTCTGCCCAGTCCTTCATCGAAAGGATGACTAACTTTGATAAAAATCTGCCTAACGAAAAGGTGCTTCC
TAAACACTCTCTGCTGTACGAGTACTTCACAGTTTATAACGAGCTCACCAAGGTCAAATACGTCACAGAA
GGGATGAGAAAGCCAGCATTCCTGTCTGGAGAGCAGAAGAAAGCTATCGTGGACCTCCTCTTCAAGACGA
ACCGGAAAGTTACCGTGAAACAGCTCAAAGAAGACTATTTCAAAAAGATTGAATGTTTCGACTCTGTTGA
AATCAGCGGAGTGGAGGATCGCTTCAACGCATCCCTGGGAACGTATCACGATCTCCTGAAAATCATTAAA
GACAAGGACTTCCTGGACAATGAGGAGAACGAGGACATTCTTGAGGACATTGTCCTCACCCTTACGTTGT
TTGAAGATAGGGAGATGATTGAAGAACGCTTGAAAACTTACGCTCATCTCTTCGACGACAAAGTCATGAA
ACAGCTCAAGAGGCGCCGATATACAGGATGGGGGCGGCTGTCAAGAAAACTGATCAATGGGATCCGAGAC
AAGCAGAGTGGAAAGACAATCCTGGATTTTCTTAAGTCCGATGGATTTGCCAACCGGAACTTCATGCAGT
TGATCCATGATGACTCTCTCACCTTTAAGGAGGACATCCAGAAAGCACAAGTTTCTGGCCAGGGGGACAG
TCTTCACGAGCACATCGCTAATCTTGCAGGTAGCCCAGCTATCAAAAAGGGAATACTGCAGACCGTTAAG
GTCGTGGATGAACTCGTCAAAGTAATGGGAAGGCATAAGCCCGAGAATATCGTTATCGAGATGGCCCGAG
AGAACCAAACTACCCAGAAGGGACAGAAGAACAGTAGGGAAAGGATGAAGAGGATTGAAGAGGGTATAAA
AGAACTGGGGTCCCAAATCCTTAAGGAACACCCAGTTGAAAACACCCAGCTTCAGAATGAGAAGCTCTAC
CTGTACTACCTGCAGAACGGCAGGGACATGTACGTGGATCAGGAACTGGACATCAATCGGCTCTCCGACT
ACGACGTGGATCATATCGTGCCCCAGTCTTTTCTCAAAGATGATTCTATTGATAATAAAGTGTTGACAAG
ATCCGATAAAAATAGAGGGAAGAGTGATAACGTCCCCTCAGAAGAAGTTGTCAAGAAAATGAAAAATTAT
TGGCGGCAGCTGCTGAACGCCAAACTGATCACACAACGGAAGTTCGATAATCTGACTAAGGCTGAACGAG
GTGGCCTGTCTGAGTTGGATAAAGCCGGCTTCATCAAAAGGCAGCTTGTTGAGACACGCCAGATCACCAA
GCACGTGGCCCAAATTCTCGATTCACGCATGAACACCAAGTACGATGAAAATGACAAACTGATTCGAGAG
GTGAAAGTTATTACTCTGAAGTCTAAGCTGGTCTCAGATTTCAGAAAGGACTTTCAGTTTTATAAGGTGA
GAGAGATCAACAATTACCACCATGCGCATGATGCCTACCTGAATGCAGTGGTAGGCACTGCACTTATCAA
AAAATATCCCAAGCTTGAATCTGAATTTGTTTACGGAGACTATAAAGTGTACGATGTTAGGAAAATGATC
GCAAAGTCTGAGCAGGAAATAGGCAAGGCCACCGCTAAGTACTTCTTTTACAGCAATATTATGAATTTTT
TCAAGACCGAGATTACACTGGCCAATGGAGAGATTCGGAAGCGACCACTTATCGAAACAAACGGAGAAAC
AGGAGAAATCGTGTGGGACAAGGGTAGGGATTTCGCGACAGTCCGGAAGGTCCTGTCCATGCCGCAGGTG
AACATCGTTAAAAAGACCGAAGTACAGACCGGAGGCTTCTCCAAGGAAAGTATCCTCCCGAAAAGGAACA
GCGACAAGCTGATCGCACGCAAAAAAGATTGGGACCCCAAGAAATACGGCGGATTCGATTCTCCTACAGT
CGCTTACAGTGTACTGGTTGTGGCCAAAGTGGAGAAAGGGAAGTCTAAAAAACTCAAAAGCGTCAAGGAA
CTGCTGGGCATCACAATCATGGAGCGATCAAGCTTCGAAAAAAACCCCATCGACTTTCTCGAGGCGAAAG
GATATAAAGAGGTCAAAAAAGACCTCATCATTAAGCTTCCCAAGTACTCTCTCTTTGAGCTTGAAAACGG
CCGGAAACGAATGCTCGCTAGTGCGGGCGAGCTGCAGAAAGGTAACGAGCTGGCACTGCCCTCTAAATAC
GTTAATTTCTTGTATCTGGCCAGCCACTATGAAAAGCTCAAAGGGTCTCCCGAAGATAATGAGCAGAAGC
AGCTGTTCGTGGAACAACACAAACACTACCTTGATGAGATCATCGAGCAAATAAGCGAATTCTCCAAAAG
AGTGATCCTCGCCGACGCTAACCTCGATAAGGTGCTTTCTGCTTACAATAAGCACAGGGATAAGCCCATC
AGGGAGCAGGCAGAAAACATTATCCACTTGTTTACTCTGACCAACTTGGGCGCGCCTGCAGCCTTCAAGT
ACTTCGACACCACCATAGACAGAAAGCGGTACACCTCTACAAAGGAGGTCCTGGACGCCACACTGATTCA
TCAGTCAATTACGGGGCTCTATGAAACAAGAATCGACCTCTCTCAGCTCGGTGGAGACAGCAGGGCTGAC
CCCAAGAAGAAGAGGAAGGTGTGATCTCTTCTCGAGTCATGTAATTAGTTATGTCACGCTTACGTTCACG
CCCTCCCCCCACATCCGCTCTAACCGAAAAGGAAGGAGTTAGACAACCTGAAGTCTAGGTCCCTATTTAT
TTTTTTATAGTTATGTTAGTATTAAGAACGTTATTTATATTTCAAATTTTTCTTTTTTTTCTGTACAGAC
GCGTGTACGCATGTAACATTATACTGAAAACCTTGCTTGAGAAGGTTTTGGGACGCTCGAAGGCTTTAAT
TTGCGGCCGGTACCCAATTCGCCCTATAGTGAGTCGTATTACGCGCGCTCACTGGCCGTCGTTTTACAAC
GTCGTGACTGGGAAAACCCTGGCGTTACCCAACTTAATCGCCTTGCAGCACATCCCCCTTTCGCCAGCTG
GCGTAATAGCGAAGAGGCCCGCACCGATCGCCCTTCCCAACAGTTGCGCAGCCTGAATGGCGAATGGCGC
G
[124 nt withheld, positions 9312-9435]
C
[91 nt withheld, positions 9437-9527]
A
[49 nt withheld, positions 9529-9577]
CCTTTGACGTTGGAGTCCACGTTCTTT
[37 nt withheld, positions 9605-9641]
ACCCTATCTCGGTCTATTCTTTTGATTTATAAGGGATTTTGCCGATTTCGGCCTATTGGTTAAAAAATGA
GCTGATTTAACAAAAATTTAACGCGAATTTTAACAAAATATTAACGTTTACAATTTCCTGATGCGGTATT
TTCTCCTTACGCATCTGTGCGGTATTTCACACCGCATAGGGTAATAACTGATATAATTAAATTGAAGCTC
TAATTTGTGAGTTTAGTATACATGCATTTACTTATAATACAGTTTTTTAGTTTTGCTGGCCGCATCTTCT
CAAATATGCTTCCCAGCCTGCTTTTCTGTAACGTTCACCCTCTACCTTAGCATCCCTTCCCTTTGCAAAT
AGTCCTCTTCCAACAATAATAATGTCAGATCCTGTAGAGACCACATCATCCACGGTTCTATACTGTTGAC
CCAATGCGTCTCCCTTGTCATCTAAACCCACACCGGGTGTCATAATCAACCAATCGTAACCTTCATCTCT
TCCACCCATGTCTCTTTGAGCAATAAAGCCGATAACAAAATCTTTGTCGCTCTTCGCAATGTCAACAGTA
CCCTTAGTATATTCTCCAGTAGATAGGGAGCCCTTGCATGACAATTCTGCTAACATCAAAAGGCCTCTAG
GTTCCTTTGTTACTTCTTCTGCCGCCTGCTTCAAACCGCTAACAATACCTGGGCCCACCACACCGTGTGC
ATTCGTAATGTCTGCCCATTCTGCTATTCTGTATACACCCGCAGAGTACTGCAATTTGACTGTATTACCA
ATGTCAGCAAATTTTCTGTCTTCGAAGAGTAAAAAATTGTACTTGGCGGATAATGCCTTTAGCGGCTTAA
CTGTGCCCTCCATGGAAAAATCAGTCAAGATATCCACATGTGTTTTTAGTAAACAAATTTTGGGACCTAA
TGCTTCAACTAACTCCAGTAATTCCTTGGTGGTACGAACATCCAATGAAGCACACAAGTTTGTTTGCTTT
TCGTGCATGATATTAAATAGCTTGGCAGCAACAGGACTAGGATGAGTAGCAGCACGTTCCTTATATGTAG
CTTTCGACATGATTTATCTTCGTTTCCTGCAGGTTTTTGTTCTGTGCAGTTGGGTTAAGAATACTGGGCA
ATTTCATGTTTCTTCAACACTACATATGCGTATATATACCAATCTAAGTCTGTGCTCCTTCCTTCGTTCT
TCCTTCTGTTCGGAGATTACCGAATCAAAAAAATTTCAAGGAAACCGAAATCAAAAAAAAGAATAAAAAA
AAAATGATGAATTGAATTGAAAAGCTGTGGTATGGTGCACTCTCAGTACAATCTGCTCTGATGCCGCATA
GTTAAGCCAGCCCCGACACCCGCCAACACCCGCTGACGCGCCCTGACGGGCTTGTCTGCTCCCGGCATCC
GCTTACAGACAAGCTGTGACCGTCTCCGGGAGCTGCATGTGTCAGAGGTTTTCACCGTCATCACCGAAAC
GCGCGA
Features (pLannotate 1.2.2; 22 found; start..end, strand, type, name):
     69..1411    +  rep_origin     2μ ori: yeast 2μ plasmid origin of replication
   1438..1542    +  promoter       AmpR promoter: bla
   1543..2403    +  CDS            AmpR: β-lactamase; bla; confers resistance to ampicillin, carbenicillin, and related antibiotics
   2574..3162    +  rep_origin     ori: high-copy-number ColE1/pMB1/pBR322/pUC origin of replication
   3345..3437    +  CDS            lacI (fragment): lac repressor; lacI; The lac repressor binds to the lac operator to inhibit transcription in E. coli. This inhibition can be relieved by adding lactose or isopropyl-β-D-thiogalactopyranoside (IPTG).
   3450..3471    +  protein_bind   CAP binding site: CAP binding activates transcription in the presence of cAMP. E. coli catabolite activator protein
   3486..3516    +  promoter       lac promoter: promoter for the E. coli lac operon
   3520..3542    +  protein_bind   lac operator (fragment): The lac repressor binds to the lac operator to inhibit transcription in E. coli. This inhibition can be relieved by adding lactose or isopropyl-β-D-thiogalactopyranoside (IPTG). lac repressor encoded by lacI
   3585..3603    +  promoter       T3 promoter: promoter for bacteriophage T3 RNA polymerase
   3648..3736    +  ncRNA          tRNA: Accession: RF00005 - tRNA
   3830..3905    +  misc_RNA       gRNA scaffold: guide RNA scaffold for the Streptococcus pyogenes CRISPR/Cas9 system
   3991..4695    +  promoter       ADH1 promoter: S. cerevisiae ADH1; promoter for alcohol dehydrogenase 1
   4705..8808    +  CDS            cas9: CAS9_STRP1 - Also known as csn1 From Streptococcus pyogenes serotype M1.
   8903..9092    +  terminator     CYC1 terminator: S. cerevisiae CYC1; transcription terminator for CYC1
   9123..9141    -  promoter       T7 promoter: promoter for bacteriophage T7 RNA polymerase
   9149..9304    +  CDS            lacZα (fragment): LacZα fragment of β-galactosidase; lacZ fragment
   9312..9767    +  rep_origin     f1 ori (sequence partly withheld): f1 bacteriophage origin of replication; arrow indicates direction of (+) strand synthesis
   9768..9819    -  misc_feature   bom (fragment): basis of mobility region from pBR322
   9898..10701   -  CDS            URA3: orotidine-5'-phosphate decarboxylase, required for uracil biosynthesis; S. cerevisiae URA3; yeast auxotrophic marker, counterselectable with 5-fluoroorotic acid (5-FOA)
  10702..10917   -  promoter       URA3 promoter: S. cerevisiae URA3
  10932..10981   -  misc_feature   bom (fragment): basis of mobility region from pBR322
  11083..1       -  CDS            rop (fragment) (across the origin): Rop protein, which maintains plasmids at low copy number; rop
