>Addgene plasmid #87389 | p426_Cas9_gRNA-SAP155b | addgene full sequence | sequence record 193431 | Addgene NGS Result
GAGGCGGTTTGCGTATTGGGCGCTCTTCCGCTTCCTCGCTCACTGACTCGCTGCGCTCGGTCGTTCGGCT
GCGGCGAGCGGTATCAGCTCACTCAAAGGCGGTAATACGGTTATCCACAGAATCAGGGGATAACGCAGGA
AAGAACATGTGAGCAAAAGGCCAGCAAAAGGCCAGGAACCGTAAAAAGGCCGCGTTGCTGGCGTTTTTCC
ATAGGCTCCGCCCCCCTGACGAGCATCACAAAAATCGACGCTCAAGTCAGAGGTGGCGAAACCCGACAGG
ACTATAAAGATACCAGGCGTTTCCCCCTGGAAGCTCCCTCGTGCGCTCTCCTGTTCCGACCCTGCCGCTT
ACCGGATACCTGTCCGCCTTTCTCCCTTCGGGAAGCGTGGCGCTTTCTCATAGCTCACGCTGTAGGTATC
TCAGTTCGGTGTAGGTCGTTCGCTCCAAGCTGGGCTGTGTGCACGAACCCCCCGTTCAGCCCGACCGCTG
CGCCTTATCCGGTAACTATCGTCTTGAGTCCAACCCGGTAAGACACGACTTATCGCCACTGGCAGCAGCC
ACTGGTAACAGGATTAGCAGAGCGAGGTATGTAGGCGGTGCTACAGAGTTCTTGAAGTGGTGGCCTAACT
ACGGCTACACTAGAAGAACAGTATTTGGTATCTGCGCTCTGCTGAAGCCAGTTACCTTCGGAAAAAGAGT
TGGTAGCTCTTGATCCGGCAAACAAACCACCGCTGGTAGCGGTGGTTTTTTTGTTTGCAAGCAGCAGATT
ACGCGCAGAAAAAAAGGATCTCAAGAAGATCCTTTGATCTTTTCTACGGGGTCTGACGCTCAGTGGAACG
AAAACTCACGTTAAGGGATTTTGGTCATGAGATTATCAAAAAGGATCTTCACCTAGATCCTTTTAAATTA
AAAATGAAGTTTTAAATCAATCTAAAGTATATATGAGTAAACTTGGTCTGACAGTTACCAATGCTTAATC
AGTGAGGCACCTATCTCAGCGATCTGTCTATTTCGTTCATCCATAGTTGCCTGACTCCCCGTCGTGTAGA
TAACTACGATACGGGAGGGCTTACCATCTGGCCCCAGTGCTGCAATGATACCGCGAGACCCACGCTCACC
GGCTCCAGATTTATCAGCAATAAACCAGCCAGCCGGAAGGGCCGAGCGCAGAAGTGGTCCTGCAACTTTA
TCCGCCTCCATCCAGTCTATTAATTGTTGCCGGGAAGCTAGAGTAAGTAGTTCGCCAGTTAATAGTTTGC
GCAACGTTGTTGCCATTGCTACAGGCATCGTGGTGTCACGCTCGTCGTTTGGTATGGCTTCATTCAGCTC
CGGTTCCCAACGATCAAGGCGAGTTACATGATCCCCCATGTTGTGCAAAAAAGCGGTTAGCTCCTTCGGT
CCTCCGATCGTTGTCAGAAGTAAGTTGGCCGCAGTGTTATCACTCATGGTTATGGCAGCACTGCATAATT
CTCTTACTGTCATGCCATCCGTAAGATGCTTTTCTGTGACTGGTGAGTACTCAACCAAGTCATTCTGAGA
ATAGTGTATGCGGCGACCGAGTTGCTCTTGCCCGGCGTCAATACGGGATAATACCGCGCCACATAGCAGA
ACTTTAAAAGTGCTCATCATTGGAAAACGTTCTTCGGGGCGAAAACTCTCAAGGATCTTACCGCTGTTGA
GATCCAGTTCGATGTAACCCACTCGTGCACCCAACTGATCTTCAGCATCTTTTACTTTCACCAGCGTTTC
TGGGTGAGCAAAAACAGGAAGGCAAAATGCCGCAAAAAAGGGAATAAGGGCGACACGGAAATGTTGAATA
CTCATACTCTTCCTTTTTCAATATTATTGAAGCATTTATCAGGGTTATTGTCTCATGAGCGGATACATAT
TTGAATGTATTTAGAAAAATAAACAAATAGGGGTTCCGCGCACATTTCCCCGAAAAGTGCCACCTGAACG
AAGCATCTGTGCTTCATTTTGTAGAACAAAAATGCAACGCGAGAGCGCTAATTTTTCAAACAAAGAATCT
GAGCTGCATTTTTACAGAACAGAAATGCAACGCGAAAGCGCTATTTTACCAACGAAGAATCTGTGCTTCA
TTTTTGTAAAACAAAAATGCAACGCGAGAGCGCTAATTTTTCAAACAAAGAATCTGAGCTGCATTTTTAC
AGAACAGAAATGCAACGCGAGAGCGCTATTTTACCAACAAAGAATCTATACTTCTTTTTTGTTCTACAAA
AATGCATCCCGAGAGCGCTATTTTTCTAACAAAGCATCTTAGATTACTTTTTTTCTCCTTTGTGCGCTCT
ATAATGCAGTCTCTTGATAACTTTTTGCACTGTAGGTCCGTTAAGGTTAGAAGAAGGCTACTTTGGTGTC
TATTTTCTCTTCCATAAAAAAAGCCTGACTCCACTTCCCGCGTTTACTGATTACTAGCGAAGCTGCGGGT
GCATTTTTTCAAGATAAAGGCATCCCCGATTATATTCTATACCGATGTGGATTGCGCATACTTTGTGAAC
AGAAAGTGATAGCGTTGATGATTCTTCATTGGTCAGAAAATTATGAACGGTTTCTTCTATTTTGTCTCTA
TATACTACGTATAGGAAATGTTTACATTTTCGTATTGTTTTCGATTCACTCTATGAATAGTTCTTACTAC
AATTTTTTTGTCTAAAGAGTAATACTAGAGATAAACATAAAAAATGTAGAGGTCGAGTTTAGATGCAAGT
TCAAGGAGCGAAAGGTGGATGGGTAGGTTATATAGGGATATAGCACAGAGATATATAGCAAAGAGATACT
TTTGAGCAATGTTTGTGGAAGCGGTATTCGCAATATTTTAGTAGCTCGTTACAGTCCGGTGCGTTTTTGG
TTTTTTGAAAGTGCGTCTTCAGAGCGCTTTTGGTTTTCAAAAGCGCTCTGAAGTTCCTATACTTTCTAGA
GAATAGGAACTTCGGAATAGGAACTTCAAAGCGTTTCCGAAAACGAGCGCTTCCGAAAATGCAACGCGAG
CTGCGCACATACAGCTCACTGTTCACGTCGCACCTATATCTGCGTGTTGCCTGTATATATATATACATGA
GAAGAACGGCATAGTGCGTGTTTATGCTTAAATGCGTACTTATATGCGTCTATTTATGTAGGATGAAAGG
TAGTCTAGTACCTCCTGTGATATTATCCCATTCCATGCGGGGTATCGTATGCTTCCTTCAGCACTACCCT
TTAGCTGTTCTATATGCTGCCACTCCTCAATTGGATTAGTCTCATCCTTCAATGCTATCATTTCCTTTGA
TATTGGATCATACTAAGAAACCATTATTATCATGACATTAACCTATAAAAATAGGCGTATCACGAGGCCC
TTTCGTCTCGCGCGTTTCGGTGATGACGGTGAAAACCTCTGACACATGCAGCTCCCGGAGACGGTCACAG
CTTGTCTGTAAGCGGATGCCGGGAGCAGACAAGCCCGTCAGGGCGCGTCAGCGGGTGTTGGCGGGTGTCG
GGGCTGGCTTAACTATGCGGCATCAGAGCAGATTGTACTGAGAGTGCACCATACCACCTTTTCAATTCAT
CATTTTTTTTTTATTCTTTTTTTTGATTTCGGTTTCCTTGAAATTTTTTTGATTCGGTAATCTCCGAACA
GAAGGAAGAACGAAGGAAGGAGCACAGACTTAGATTGGTATATATACGCATATGTAGTGTTGAAGAAACA
TGAAATTGCCCAGTATTCTTAACCCAACTGCACAGAACAAAAACCTGCAGGAAACGAAGATAAATCATGT
CGAAAGCTACATATAAGGAACGTGCTGCTACTCATCCTAGTCCTGTTGCTGCCAAGCTATTTAATATCAT
GCACGAAAAGCAAACAAACTTGTGTGCTTCATTGGATGTTCGTACCACCAAGGAATTACTGGAGTTAGTT
GAAGCATTAGGTCCCAAAATTTGTTTACTAAAAACACATGTGGATATCTTGACTGATTTTTCCATGGAGG
GCACAGTTAAGCCGCTAAAGGCATTATCCGCCAAGTACAATTTTTTACTCTTCGAAGACAGAAAATTTGC
TGACATTGGTAATACAGTCAAATTGCAGTACTCTGCGGGTGTATACAGAATAGCAGAATGGGCAGACATT
ACGAATGCACACGGTGTGGTGGGCCCAGGTATTGTTAGCGGTTTGAAGCAGGCGGCAGAAGAAGTAACAA
AGGAACCTAGAGGCCTTTTGATGTTAGCAGAATTGTCATGCAAGGGCTCCCTATCTACTGGAGAATATAC
TAAGGGTACTGTTGACATTGCGAAGAGCGACAAAGATTTTGTTATCGGCTTTATTGCTCAAAGAGACATG
GGTGGAAGAGATGAAGGTTACGATTGGTTGATTATGACACCCGGTGTGGGTTTAGATGACAAGGGAGACG
CATTGGGTCAACAGTATAGAACCGTGGATGATGTGGTCTCTACAGGATCTGACATTATTATTGTTGGAAG
AGGACTATTTGCAAAGGGAAGGGATGCTAAGGTAGAGGGTGAACGTTACAGAAAAGCAGGCTGGGAAGCA
TATTTGAGAAGATGCGGCCAGCAAAACTAAAAAACTGTATTATAAGTAAATGCATGTATACTAAACTCAC
AAATTAGAGCTTCAATTTAATTATATCAGTTATTACCCTATGCGGTGTGAAATACCGCACAGATGCGTAA
GGAGAAAATACCGCATCAGGAAATTGTAAGCGTTAATATTTTGTTAAAATTCGCGTTAAATTTTTGTTAA
ATCAGCTCATTTTTTAACCAATAGGCCGAAATCGGCAAAATCCCTTATAAATCAAAAGAATAGACCGAGA
TAGGGT
[37 nt withheld, positions 4837-4873]
AAAGAACGTGGACTCCAACGTCAAAGG
[49 nt withheld, positions 4901-4949]
T
[91 nt withheld, positions 4951-5041]
G
[124 nt withheld, positions 5043-5166]
CCATTCGCCATTCAGGCTGCGCAACTGTTGGGAAGGGCGATCGGTGCGGGCCTCTTCGCTATTACGCCAG
CTGGCGAAAGGGGGATGTGCTGCAAGGCGATTAAGTTGGGTAACGCCAGGGTTTTCCCAGTCACGACGTT
GTAAAACGACGGCCAGTGAGCGCGCGTAATACGACTCACTATAGGGCGAATTGGGTACCGGCCGCAAATT
AAAGCCTTCGAGCGTCCCAAAACCTTCTCAAGCAAGGTTTTCAGTATAATGTTACATGCGTACACGCGTC
TGTACAGAAAAAAAAGAAAAATTTGAAATATAAATAACGTTCTTAATACTAACATAACTATAAAAAAATA
AATAGGGACCTAGACTTCAGGTTGTCTAACTCCTTCCTTTTCGGTTAGAGCGGATGTGGGGGGAGGGCGT
GAACGTAAGCGTGACATAACTAATTACATGACTCGAGAAGAGATCACACCTTCCTCTTCTTCTTGGGGTC
AGCCCTGCTGTCTCCACCGAGCTGAGAGAGGTCGATTCTTGTTTCATAGAGCCCCGTAATTGACTGATGA
ATCAGTGTGGCGTCCAGGACCTCCTTTGTAGAGGTGTACCGCTTTCTGTCTATGGTGGTGTCGAAGTACT
TGAAGGCTGCAGGCGCGCCCAAGTTGGTCAGAGTAAACAAGTAGATAATGTTTTCTGCCTGCTCCCTGAT
GGGCTTATCCCTGTGCTTATTGTAAGCAGAAAGCACCTTATCGAGGTTAGCGTCGGCGAGGATCACTCTT
TTGGAGAATTCGCTTATTTGCTCGATGATCTCATCAAGGTAGTGTTTGTGTTGTTCCACGAACAGCTGCT
TCTGCTCATTATCTTCGGGAGACCCTTTGAGCTTTTCATAGTGGCTGGCCAGATACAAGAAATTAACGTA
TTTAGAGGGCAGTGCCAGCTCGTTACCTTTCTGCAGCTCGCCCGCACTAGCGAGCATTCGTTTCCGGCCG
TTTTCAAGCTCAAAGAGAGAGTACTTGGGAAGCTTAATGATGAGGTCTTTTTTGACCTCTTTATATCCTT
TCGCCTCGAGAAAGTCGATGGGGTTTTTTTCGAAGCTTGATCGCTCCATGATTGTGATGCCCAGCAGTTC
CTTGACGCTTTTGAGTTTTTTAGACTTCCCTTTCTCCACTTTGGCCACAACCAGTACACTGTAAGCGACT
GTAGGAGAATCGAATCCGCCGTATTTCTTGGGGTCCCAATCTTTTTTGCGTGCGATCAGCTTGTCGCTGT
TCCTTTTCGGGAGGATACTTTCCTTGGAGAAGCCTCCGGTCTGTACTTCGGTCTTTTTAACGATGTTCAC
CTGCGGCATGGACAGGACCTTCCGGACTGTCGCGAAATCCCTACCCTTGTCCCACACGATTTCTCCTGTT
TCTCCGTTTGTTTCGATAAGTGGTCGCTTCCGAATCTCTCCATTGGCCAGTGTAATCTCGGTCTTGAAAA
AATTCATAATATTGCTGTAAAAGAAGTACTTAGCGGTGGCCTTGCCTATTTCCTGCTCAGACTTTGCGAT
CATTTTCCTAACATCGTACACTTTATAGTCTCCGTAAACAAATTCAGATTCAAGCTTGGGATATTTTTTG
ATAAGTGCAGTGCCTACCACTGCATTCAGGTAGGCATCATGCGCATGGTGGTAATTGTTGATCTCTCTCA
CCTTATAAAACTGAAAGTCCTTTCTGAAATCTGAGACCAGCTTAGACTTCAGAGTAATAACTTTCACCTC
TCGAATCAGTTTGTCATTTTCATCGTACTTGGTGTTCATGCGTGAATCGAGAATTTGGGCCACGTGCTTG
GTGATCTGGCGTGTCTCAACAAGCTGCCTTTTGATGAAGCCGGCTTTATCCAACTCAGACAGGCCACCTC
GTTCAGCCTTAGTCAGATTATCGAACTTCCGTTGTGTGATCAGTTTGGCGTTCAGCAGCTGCCGCCAATA
ATTTTTCATTTTCTTGACAACTTCTTCTGAGGGGACGTTATCACTCTTCCCTCTATTTTTATCGGATCTT
GTCAACACTTTATTATCAATAGAATCATCTTTGAGAAAAGACTGGGGCACGATATGATCCACGTCGTAGT
CGGAGAGCCGATTGATGTCCAGTTCCTGATCCACGTACATGTCCCTGCCGTTCTGCAGGTAGTACAGGTA
GAGCTTCTCATTCTGAAGCTGGGTGTTTTCAACTGGGTGTTCCTTAAGGATTTGGGACCCCAGTTCTTTT
ATACCCTCTTCAATCCTCTTCATCCTTTCCCTACTGTTCTTCTGTCCCTTCTGGGTAGTTTGGTTCTCTC
GGGCCATCTCGATAACGATATTCTCGGGCTTATGCCTTCCCATTACTTTGACGAGTTCATCCACGACCTT
AACGGTCTGCAGTATTCCCTTTTTGATAGCTGGGCTACCTGCAAGATTAGCGATGTGCTCGTGAAGACTG
TCCCCCTGGCCAGAAACTTGTGCTTTCTGGATGTCCTCCTTAAAGGTGAGAGAGTCATCATGGATCAACT
GCATGAAGTTCCGGTTGGCAAATCCATCGGACTTAAGAAAATCCAGGATTGTCTTTCCACTCTGCTTGTC
TCGGATCCCATTGATCAGTTTTCTTGACAGCCGCCCCCATCCTGTATATCGGCGCCTCTTGAGCTGTTTC
ATGACTTTGTCGTCGAAGAGATGAGCGTAAGTTTTCAAGCGTTCTTCAATCATCTCCCTATCTTCAAACA
ACGTAAGGGTGAGGACAATGTCCTCAAGAATGTCCTCGTTCTCCTCATTGTCCAGGAAGTCCTTGTCTTT
AATGATTTTCAGGAGATCGTGATACGTTCCCAGGGATGCGTTGAAGCGATCCTCCACTCCGCTGATTTCA
ACAGAGTCGAAACATTCAATCTTTTTGAAATAGTCTTCTTTGAGCTGTTTCACGGTAACTTTCCGGTTCG
TCTTGAAGAGGAGGTCCACGATAGCTTTCTTCTGCTCTCCAGACAGGAATGCTGGCTTTCTCATCCCTTC
TGTGACGTATTTGACCTTGGTGAGCTCGTTATAAACTGTGAAGTACTCGTACAGCAGAGAGTGTTTAGGA
AGCACCTTTTCGTTAGGCAGATTTTTATCAAAGTTAGTCATCCTTTCGATGAAGGACTGGGCAGAGGCCC
CCTTATCCACGACTTCCTCGAAGTTCCAGGGAGTGATGGTCTCTTCTGATTTGCGAGTCATCCACGCGAA
TCTGGAATTTCCCCGGGCGAGGGGGCCTACATAGTAGGGTATCCGAAATGTGAGGATTTTCTCAATCTTT
TCCCTGTTATCTTTCAAAAAGGGGTAGAAATCCTCTTGCCGCCTGAGGATAGCGTGCAGTTCGCCCAGGT
GAATCTGGTGGGGGATGCTTCCATTGTCGAAAGTGCGCTGTTTGCGCAACAGATCTTCTCTGTTAAGCTT
TACCAGCAGCTCCTCGGTGCCGTCCATTTTTTCCAAGATGGGCTTAATAAATTTGTAAAATTCCTCCTGG
CTTGCTCCGCCGTCAATGTATCCGGCGTAGCCATTTTTAGACTGATCGAAGAAAATTTCCTTGTACTTCT
CAGGCAGTTGCTGTCTGACAAGGGCCTTCAGCAAAGTCAAGTCTTGGTGGTGCTCATCATAGCGCTTGAT
CATACTAGCGCTCAGCGGAGCTTTGGTGATCTCCGTGTTCACTCGCAGAATATCACTCAGCAGAATGGCG
TCTGACAGGTTCTTTGCCGCCAAAAAAAGGTCTGCGTACTGGTCGCCGATCTGGGCCAGCAGATTGTCGA
GATCATCATCGTAGGTGTCTTTGCTCAGTTGAAGCTTGGCATCTTCGGCCAGGTCGAAGTTAGATTTAAA
GTTGGGGGTCAGCCCGAGTGACAGGGCGATAAGATTACCAAACAGGCCGTTCTTCTTCTCCCCAGGGAGC
TGTGCGATGAGGTTTTCGAGCCGCCGGGATTTGGACAGCCTAGCGCTCAGGATTGCTTTGGCGTCAACTC
CGGATGCGTTGATCGGGTTCTCTTCGAAAAGCTGATTGTAAGTCTGAACCAGTTGGATAAAGAGTTTGTC
GACATCGCTGTTGTCTGGGTTCAGGTCCCCCTCGATGAGGAAGTGTCCCCGAAATTTGATCATATGCGCC
AGCGCGAGATAGATCAACCGCAAGTCAGCCTTATCAGTACTGTCTACAAGCTTCTTCCTCAGATGATATA
TGGTTGGGTACTTTTCATGGTACGCCACCTCGTCCACGATATTGCCAAAGATTGGGTGGCGCTCGTTCTT
TTTATCCTCCTCCACCAAAAAGGACTCCTCCAGCCTATGGAAGAAAGAGTCATCCACCTTAGCCATCTCA
TTACTAAAGATCTCCTGCAGGTAGCAGATCCGATTCTTTCTGCGGGTATATCTGCGCCGTGCTGTTCTTT
TGAGCCGCGTGGCTTCGGCCGTCTCCCCGGAGTCGAACAGGAGGGCGCCAATGAGGTTCTTCTTTATGCT
GTGGCGATCGGTATTGCCCAGAACTTTGAATTTTTTGCTCGGCACCTTGTACTCGTCCGTAATGACGGCC
CAACCGACGCTGTTTGTGCCGATATCGAGCCCAATGGAGTACTTCTTGTCCATTTTTTTCCAAGTTGATT
GTATGCTTGGTATAGCTTGAAATATTGTGCAGAAAAAGAAACAAGGAAGAAAGGGAACGAGAACAATGAC
GAGGAAACAAAAGATTAATAATTGCAGGTCTATTTATACTTGATAGCAAGACAGCAAACTTTTTTTTATT
TCAAATTCAAGTAACTGGAAGGAAGGCCGTATACCGTTGCTCATTAGAGAGTAGTGTGCGTGAATGAAGG
AAGGAAAAAGTTTCGTGTGCTTCGAGATACCCCTCATCAGCTCTGGAACAACGACATCTGTTGGTGCTGT
CTTTGTCGTTAATTTTTTCCTTTAGTGTCTTCCATCATTTTTTTGTCATTGCGGATATGGTGAGACAACA
ACGGGGGAGAGAGAAAAGAAAAAAAAAGAAAAGAAGTTGCATGCGCCTATTATTACTTCAATAGATGGCA
AATGGAAAAAGGGTAGTGAAACTTCGATATGATGATGGCTATCAAGTCTAGGGCTACAGTATTAGTTCGT
TATGTACCACCATCAATGAGGCAGTGTAATTGGTGTAGTCTTGTTTAGCCCATTATGTCTTGTCTGGTAT
CTGTTCTATTGTATATCTCCCCTCCGCCACCTACATGTTAGGGAGACCAACGAAGGTATTATAGGAATCC
CGATGTATGGGTTTGGTTGCCAGAAAAGAGGAAGTCCATATTGTACACCCGGAAACAACAAAAGGATGTC
GACTATCCACTAGACAGAAGTTTGCGTTCCATACTGTCAGAGGTGGCATTTTACATAACAATAGTGACAA
AAAATAAAAAAAGCACCGACTCGGTGCCACTTTTTCAAGTTGATAACGGACTAGCCTTATTTTAACTTGC
TATTTCTAGCTCTAAAACGCGGCCCCAGTATGAAAACCAAAGTCCCATTCGCCACCCGAAGGTGTTGCCC
AGCCGGCGCCAGCGAGGAGGCTGGGACCATGCCGGCCATCTCTCCCGGGGGCGAGTCGAACGCCCGATCT
CAAGATTTCGTAGTGATAAATTACAGTCTTGCGCCTTAAACCAACTTGGCTACCGAGAGTATTTAATTGT
TGAAGAAAGAGTATACTAGCTCCAGCTTTTGTTCCCTTTAGTGAGGGTTAATTGCGCGCTTGGCGTAATC
ATGGTCATAGCTGTTTCCTGTGTGAAATTGTTATCCGCTCACAATTCCACACAACATACGAGCCGGAAGC
ATAAAGTGTAAAGCCTGGGGTGCCTAATGAGTGAGCTAACTCACATTAATTGCGTTGCGCTCACTGCCCG
CTTTCCAGTCGGGAAACCTGTCGTGCCAGCTGCATTAATGAATCGGCCAACGCGCGGGGA
Features (pLannotate 1.2.2; 22 found; start..end, strand, type, name):
    206..794     -  rep_origin     ori: high-copy-number ColE1/pMB1/pBR322/pUC origin of replication
    965..1825    -  CDS            AmpR: β-lactamase; bla; confers resistance to ampicillin, carbenicillin, and related antibiotics
   1826..1930    -  promoter       AmpR promoter: bla
   1957..3299    -  rep_origin     2μ ori: yeast 2μ plasmid origin of replication
   3367..3402    +  CDS            rop (fragment): Rop protein, which maintains plasmids at low copy number; rop
   3504..3553    +  misc_feature   bom (fragment): basis of mobility region from pBR322
   3561..3776    +  promoter       URA3 promoter: S. cerevisiae URA3
   3777..4580    +  CDS            URA3: orotidine-5'-phosphate decarboxylase, required for uracil biosynthesis; S. cerevisiae URA3; yeast auxotrophic marker, counterselectable with 5-fluoroorotic acid (5-FOA)
   4659..4710    +  misc_feature   bom (fragment): basis of mobility region from pBR322
   4738..5166    -  rep_origin     f1 ori (sequence partly withheld): f1 bacteriophage origin of replication; arrow indicates direction of (+) strand synthesis
   5170..5325    -  CDS            lacZα (fragment): LacZα fragment of β-galactosidase; lacZ fragment
   5333..5351    +  promoter       T7 promoter: promoter for bacteriophage T7 RNA polymerase
   5382..5571    -  terminator     CYC1 terminator: S. cerevisiae CYC1; transcription terminator for CYC1
   5666..9769    -  CDS            Cas9: Cas9 (Csn1) endonuclease from the Streptococcus pyogenes Type II CRISPR/Cas system generates RNA-guided double strand breaks in DNA
   9779..10483   -  promoter       ADH1 promoter: S. cerevisiae ADH1; promoter for alcohol dehydrogenase 1
  10569..10644   -  misc_RNA       gRNA scaffold: guide RNA scaffold for the Streptococcus pyogenes CRISPR/Cas9 system
  10736..10824   -  ncRNA          tRNA: Accession: RF00005 - tRNA
  10871..10889   -  promoter       T3 promoter: promoter for bacteriophage T3 RNA polymerase
  10932..10954   -  protein_bind   lac operator (fragment): The lac repressor binds to the lac operator to inhibit transcription in E. coli. This inhibition can be relieved by adding lactose or isopropyl-β-D-thiogalactopyranoside (IPTG). lac repressor encoded by lacI
  10958..10988   -  promoter       lac promoter: promoter for the E. coli lac operon
  11003..11024   -  protein_bind   CAP binding site: CAP binding activates transcription in the presence of cAMP. E. coli catabolite activator protein
  11037..23      -  CDS            lacI (fragment) (across the origin): lac repressor; lacI; The lac repressor binds to the lac operator to inhibit transcription in E. coli. This inhibition can be relieved by adding lactose or isopropyl-β-D-thiogalactopyranoside (IPTG).
