[The description below was written by a language model from this plasmid's Addgene catalogue record and pLannotate feature annotations shown in this document.]
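Description:
p426_Cas9_gRNA-SAP155b is an all-in-one CRISPR plasmid for genome editing in Saccharomyces cerevisiae, built by Gibson assembly on the p426 yeast–E. coli shuttle backbone. In bacteria it replicates from a high-copy ColE1/pUC-type origin and is selected with ampicillin through the β-lactamase gene. In yeast it is maintained at high copy by the 2μ origin and selected by uracil prototrophy through URA3 under its native promoter. Because URA3 can be counterselected with 5-fluoroorotic acid, the plasmid can in principle be removed after editing. Backbone remnants include an f1 origin, T3 and T7 promoters, lac promoter/operator elements and a lacZα fragment, along with short rop, bom and lacI fragments that are annotation leftovers rather than functional parts.

The payload consists of two expression units in the same orientation. A human codon-optimized Streptococcus pyogenes Cas9 coding sequence is driven by the yeast ADH1 promoter and terminated by the CYC1 terminator. Upstream of it, an annotated tRNA element precedes the S. pyogenes guide RNA scaffold. This corresponds to the "pTyrosine" promoter listed in the record, in which a tRNA gene presumably provides RNA polymerase III transcription of the guide. The guide targets the site designated SAP155b on yeast chromosome 6. Cas9 cleavage there allows integration, deletion or replacement of a gene at that locus, normally with a co-supplied repair template, which is not part of this plasmid.

Two full-length sequence records are available, a depositor sequence of 11,117 nt and a repository sequencing result of 11,106 nt. They are annotated with the same set of 22 features in the same relative order but are reported in opposite orientations with different start points.
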