Addgene plasmid #87389: p426_Cas9_gRNA-SAP155b
Purpose: All-in-one CRISPR plasmid for integrating, deleting, or replacing a gene in S. cerevisiae. High-copy, URA3 plasmid contains human codon-optimized Cas9 and a guide RNA targeting SAP155b sequence GGTTTTCATACTGGGGCCGC in yeast chromosome 6
Depositing lab: Aindrila Mukhopadhyay. Depositing organization: Lawrence Berkeley National Laboratory. Publication: A Cas9-based toolkit to program gene expression in Saccharomyces cerevisiae. Reider Apel A, d'Espaux L, Wehrs M, Sachs D, Li RA, Tong GJ, Garber M, Nnadi O, Zhuang W, Hillson NJ, Keasling JD, Mukhopadhyay A. Nucleic Acids Res. 2017 Jan 9;45(1):496-508. doi: 10.1093/nar/gkw1023. Epub 2016 Nov 28. PubMed 27899650.
Backbone
  Vector backbone: p426
  Vector type: CRISPR
  Selectable markers: URA3
Growth in bacteria
  Bacterial resistance: Ampicillin, 100 μg/mL
  Growth temperature: 37°C
  Growth strain: DH5alpha
  Copy number: High Copy
Gene/Insert
  Gene/Insert name: Human Optimized S. pyogenes Cas9 and guide RNA targeting SAP155b
  gRNA/shRNA sequence: GGTTTTCATACTGGGGCCGC
  Species: S. cerevisiae (budding yeast)
  Promoter: ADH1, pTyrosine
  Cloning method: Gibson Cloning
  Sequencing primers: 5′ M13 Rev
Terms and licenses: Academic/Nonprofit Terms; Industry Terms: Not Available to Industry
How to cite: p426_Cas9_gRNA-SAP155b was a gift from Aindrila Mukhopadhyay (Addgene plasmid # 87389 ; http://n2t.net/addgene:87389 ; RRID:Addgene_87389)
